>Addgene plasmid #67381 | pDEST14-ARL4C | addgene partial sequence | sequence record 118969 | T7 5'-TAATACGACTCACTATAGGG-3'
AAAAAAGCAGGCTTAGAAGGAGATAGAACCATGGGCAACATCTCCTCTAACATCTCGGCCTTCCAGTCCC
TGCATATCGTCATGTTGGGCTTGGACTCGGCCGGCAAGACCACGGTGCTCTACCGGCTCAAGTTCAACGA
GTTCGTGAACACGGTGCCCACCATCGGCTTCAACACCGAGAAGATCAAGCTGAGCAACGGCACGGCCAAG
GGCATCAGCTGCCACTTCTGGGACGTGGGCGGCCAGGAGAAGCTGCGGCCGCTGTGGAAGTCCTACAGCC
GCTGCACGGACGGCATCATCTACGTGGTGGACTCGGTGGACGTGGACCGGCTGGAGGAGGCCAAGACGGA
GCTGCACAAGGTGACCAAGTTCGCCGAGAACCAGGGCACGCCGCTGCTGGTCATCGCCAACAAGCAGGAC
CTGCCCAAGTCGCTGCCGGTGGCAGAGATTGAGAAGCAGCTGGCGCTGCACGAGCTTATCCCGGCCACCA
CCTATCACGTCCAGCCGGCGTGCGCCATCATCGGCGAGGGCCTCACCGAGGGCATGGACAAGCTCTATGA
GATGATCCTGAAACGCAGGAAGTCCCTCAAGCAGAAGAAGAAGCGGTAATAGGACCCAGCTTTCTTGTAC
AAAGTGGTGATGATCCGGCTGCTAACAAAGCCCGAAAGGAAGCTGAGTTGGCTGCTGCCACCGCTGAGCA
ATAACTAGCATAACCCCTTGGGGCCTCTAAACGGGTCTTGAGGGGTTTTTTGCTGAAAGGAGGAACTATA
TCCGGATATCCACAGGACGGGTGTGGTCGCCATGATCGCGTAGTCGATAGTGGCTCCAAGTAGCGAAGCG
AGCAGGACTGGGCGGCGGCCAAAGCGG
