[The description below was written by a language model from this plasmid's Addgene catalogue record.]
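Description:
pDEST14-ARL4C is a bacterial expression plasmid built on the commercial Gateway destination vector pDEST14 and designed to produce human ARL4C in E. coli. The insert is the open reading frame of ARL4C, also known as ARL7 or LAK, a member of the ARF family of small regulatory GTPases. It was introduced by Gateway recombination cloning, so the coding sequence is expected to be flanked by the att recombination sites left behind by that reaction, although no feature table is provided to confirm their positions. The plasmid is maintained at high copy number in standard cloning strains and is selected with ampicillin. The specific origin of replication is not stated in the record.

Expression is driven by the T7 promoter, and the use of a T7 terminator sequencing primer indicates that a T7 terminator lies downstream of the insert. Transcription therefore depends on T7 RNA polymerase, which is normally supplied by an expression host carrying an inducible copy of the polymerase gene rather than by the cloning strain used for propagation. The stated purpose is expression of the native protein, meaning that ARL4C is made without an added affinity or epitope tag. This matters for ARF family GTPases, whose N-termini are often functionally important and can be modified by myristoylation. The plasmid belongs to a toolbox of constructs for expressing or knocking down human ARF, ARL and SAR GTPases, including their co-expression in bacteria with N-myristoyltransferases. Typical uses would be the production of untagged recombinant ARL4C for purification and biochemical study.
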