Addgene plasmid #67381: pDEST14-ARL4C
Purpose: Expression of native hArl4c in E. coli
Depositing lab: Richard Kahn. Depositing organization: Emory University. Publication: Tool box: Plasmids for the expression or knockdown of human ARF Family GTPases (ARF/ARL/SAR) and their co-expression in bacteria with N-myristoyltransferases. Kerr SC, Kahn RA. Cell Logist. 2015 Sep 21;5(3):e1090523. doi: 10.1080/21592799.2015.1090523. eCollection 2015 Jul-Sep. PubMed 27057421.
Backbone
  Vector backbone: pDEST14
  Backbone manufacturer: Life Technologies
  Vector type: Bacterial Expression
Growth in bacteria
  Bacterial resistance: Ampicillin, 100 μg/mL
  Growth temperature: 37°C
  Growth strain: DH5alpha
  Copy number: High Copy
Gene/Insert
  Gene/Insert name: ARL7 (alt name: pRK13s-D14)
  Species: H. sapiens (human)
  Entrez Gene: ARL4C (a.k.a. ARL7, LAK)
  Promoter: T7
  Cloning method: Gateway Cloning
  Sequencing primers: 5′ T7; 3′ T7-term
Terms and licenses: Academic/Nonprofit Terms; Industry Terms: Not Available to Industry
How to cite: pDEST14-ARL4C was a gift from Richard Kahn (Addgene plasmid # 67381 ; http://n2t.net/addgene:67381 ; RRID:Addgene_67381)
